Addgene plasmid #62147: pMuLE ENTR CMV mCherry R4-R3
Purpose: MuLE (Multiple Lentiviral Expression) Entry vector containing a CMV promoter and mCherry module. Compatible with MultiSite Gateway cloning
Depositing lab: Ian Frew. Depositing organization: University of Zurich. Publication: A versatile modular vector system for rapid combinatorial mammalian genetics. Albers J, Danzer C, Rechsteiner M, Lehmann H, Brandt LP, Hejhal T, Catalano A, Busenhart P, Goncalves AF, Brandt S, Bode PK, Bode-Lesniewska B, Wild PJ, Frew IJ. J Clin Invest. 2015 Mar 9. pii: 79743. doi: 10.1172/JCI79743. PubMed 25751063.
Backbone
  Vector backbone: N/A
  Vector type: Mammalian Expression ; MuLE Gateway Entry Vector
Growth in bacteria
  Bacterial resistance: Kanamycin, 50 μg/mL
  Growth temperature: 37°C
  Growth strain: DH5alpha
  Copy number: High Copy
Gene/Insert
  Gene/Insert name: mCherry
  Species: Synthetic
  Promoter: CMV
  Cloning method: Gateway Cloning
  Sequencing primers: 5′ M13-fwd; 3′ M13-rev
Terms and licenses: Academic/Nonprofit Terms; Industry Terms: Not Available to Industry
How to cite: pMuLE ENTR CMV mCherry R4-R3 was a gift from Ian Frew (Addgene plasmid # 62147 ; http://n2t.net/addgene:62147 ; RRID:Addgene_62147)
