[The description below was written by a language model from this plasmid's Addgene catalogue record and pLannotate feature annotations shown in this document.]
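Description:
pMuLE ENTR CMV mCherry R4-R3 is a small (about 4.2 kb) Gateway entry plasmid from the MuLE (Multiple Lentiviral Expression) toolkit, a modular system for assembling several expression units into a single lentiviral vector by MultiSite Gateway recombination. The record gives no named backbone. The annotated features show a typical entry-vector scaffold: a high-copy ColE1/pUC-type origin for propagation in E. coli, a kanamycin resistance gene (aph(3')-Ia) for selection, and rrnB T1 and T2 terminators that shield the cassette from read-through transcription originating in the plasmid. Short lacI and lacZα fragments, two T7 promoter sequences and the M13 primer sites used for sequencing are backbone remnants rather than functional parts of the payload.

The payload is a self-contained mammalian expression module in which the human cytomegalovirus immediate-early enhancer and promoter drive the monomeric red fluorescent protein mCherry. This unit lies between attR4 and attR3 recombination sites. In an LR Clonase reaction these sites fix the module's position and orientation relative to other entry modules carrying compatible sites, as they are combined into a destination vector. Very short matches to an HIV-1 5' LTR and the SV40 early promoter are annotated between the CMV promoter and the mCherry coding sequence. They are probably only leader or linker sequence. No polyadenylation signal is annotated within the cassette. The plasmid itself is not a lentiviral vector, since it has no packaging elements. It serves as a building block that adds a constitutive red fluorescent marker to multi-component lentiviral constructs, for example to track or sort transduced mammalian cells in combinatorial genetic experiments.
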