Features (pLannotate 1.2.2; 15 found; start..end, strand, type, name):
     21..144     +  protein_bind   attR3: mutant version of attR; recombination site for the Gateway® LR reaction LR Clonase™
    200..218     -  promoter       T7 promoter: promoter for bacteriophage T7 RNA polymerase
    352..1161    +  CDS            KanR: aminoglycoside phosphotransferase; aph(3')-Ia; confers resistance to kanamycin in bacteria or G418 (Geneticin®) in eukaryotes
   1308..1896    +  rep_origin     ori: high-copy-number ColE1/pMB1/pBR322/pUC origin of replication
   2079..2171    +  CDS            lacI (fragment): lac repressor; lacI; The lac repressor binds to the lac operator to inhibit transcription in E. coli. This inhibition can be relieved by adding lactose or isopropyl-β-D-thiogalactopyranoside (IPTG).
   2226..2253    -  terminator     rrnB T2 terminator: transcription terminator T2 from the E. coli rrnB gene
   2385..2428    +  terminator     rrnB T1 terminator: Escherichia coli rrnB; transcription terminator T1 from the E. coli rrnB gene
   2475..2511    -  CDS            lacZα (fragment): LacZα fragment of β-galactosidase; lacZ fragment
   2561..2685    -  protein_bind   attR4: mutant version of attR; recombination site for the Gateway® LR reaction LR Clonase™
   2712..3091    +  enhancer       CMV enhancer: human cytomegalovirus immediate early enhancer
   3092..3295    +  promoter       CMV promoter: human cytomegalovirus (CMV) immediate early promoter
   3291..3324    +  LTR            5' LTR (truncated) (fragment): truncated 5' long terminal repeat (LTR) from HIV-1
   3340..3358    +  promoter       T7 promoter: promoter for bacteriophage T7 RNA polymerase
   3390..3422    +  promoter       SV40 promoter (fragment): SV40 early promoter
   3432..4139    +  CDS            mCherry: mCherry is a basic (constitutively fluorescent) red fluorescent protein published in 2004, derived from Discosoma sp.. It is reported to be a very rapidly-maturing monomer with low acid sensitivity.
>Addgene plasmid #62147 | pMuLE ENTR CMV mCherry R4-R3 | depositor full sequence | sequence record 101431 | Full Sequence
TCGAGCATGCATCTAGAGGACAACTTTGTATAATAAAGTTGAACGAGAAACGTAAAATGATATAAATATC
AATATATTAAATTAGATTTTGCATAAAAAACAGACTACATAATACTGTAAAACACAACATATCCAGTCAC
TATGAATCAACTACTTAGATGGTATTAGTGACCTGTACTGCAGGGCGGCCGCGATATCCCCTATAGTGAG
TCGTATTACATGGTCATAGCTGTTTCCTGGCAGCTCTGGCCCGTGTCTCAAAATCTCTGATGTTACATTG
CACAAGATAAAAATATATCATCATGAACAATAAAACTGTCTGCTTACATAAACAGTAATACAAGGGGTGT
TATGAGCCATATTCAACGGGAAACGTCGAGGCCGCGATTAAATTCCAACATGGATGCTGATTTATATGGG
TATAAATGGGCTCGCGATAATGTCGGGCAATCAGGTGCGACAATCTATCGCTTGTATGGGAAGCCCGATG
CGCCAGAGTTGTTTCTGAAACATGGCAAAGGTAGCGTTGCCAATGATGTTACAGATGAGATGGTCAGACT
AAACTGGCTGACGGAATTTATGCCTCTTCCGACCATCAAGCATTTTATCCGTACTCCTGATGATGCATGG
TTACTCACCACTGCGATCCCCGGAAAAACAGCATTCCAGGTATTAGAAGAATATCCTGATTCAGGTGAAA
ATATTGTTGATGCGCTGGCAGTGTTCCTGCGCCGGTTGCATTCGATTCCTGTTTGTAATTGTCCTTTTAA
CAGCGATCGCGTATTTCGTCTCGCTCAGGCGCAATCACGAATGAATAACGGTTTGGTTGATGCGAGTGAT
TTTGATGACGAGCGTAATGGCTGGCCTGTTGAACAAGTCTGGAAAGAAATGCATAAACTTTTGCCATTCT
CACCGGATTCAGTCGTCACTCATGGTGATTTCTCACTTGATAACCTTATTTTTGACGAGGGGAAATTAAT
AGGTTGTATTGATGTTGGACGAGTCGGAATCGCAGACCGATACCAGGATCTTGCCATCCTATGGAACTGC
CTCGGTGAGTTTTCTCCTTCATTACAGAAACGGCTTTTTCAAAAATATGGTATTGATAATCCTGATATGA
ATAAATTGCAGTTTCATTTGATGCTCGATGAGTTTTTCTAATCAGAATTGGTTAATTGGTTGTAACACTG
GCAGAGCATTACGCTGACTTGACGGGACGGCGCAAGCTCATGACCAAAATCCCTTAACGTGAGTTACGCG
TCGTTCCACTGAGCGTCAGACCCCGTAGAAAAGATCAAAGGATCTTCTTGAGATCCTTTTTTTCTGCGCG
TAATCTGCTGCTTGCAAACAAAAAAACCACCGCTACCAGCGGTGGTTTGTTTGCCGGATCAAGAGCTACC
AACTCTTTTTCCGAAGGTAACTGGCTTCAGCAGAGCGCAGATACCAAATACTGTTCTTCTAGTGTAGCCG
TAGTTAGGCCACCACTTCAAGAACTCTGTAGCACCGCCTACATACCTCGCTCTGCTAATCCTGTTACCAG
TGGCTGCTGCCAGTGGCGATAAGTCGTGTCTTACCGGGTTGGACTCAAGACGATAGTTACCGGATAAGGC
GCAGCGGTCGGGCTGAACGGGGGGTTCGTGCACACAGCCCAGCTTGGAGCGAACGACCTACACCGAACTG
AGATACCTACAGCGTGAGCTATGAGAAAGCGCCACGCTTCCCGAAGGGAGAAAGGCGGACAGGTATCCGG
TAAGCGGCAGGGTCGGAACAGGAGAGCGCACGAGGGAGCTTCCAGGGGGAAACGCCTGGTATCTTTATAG
TCCTGTCGGGTTTCGCCACCTCTGACTTGAGCGTCGATTTTTGTGATGCTCGTCAGGGGGGCGGAGCCTA
TGGAAAAACGCCAGCAACGCGGCCTTTTTACGGTTCCTGGCCTTTTGCTGGCCTTTTGCTCACATGTTCT
TTCCTGCGTTATCCCCTGATTCTGTGGATAACCGTATTACCGCCTTTGAGTGAGCTGATACCGCTCGCCG
CAGCCGAACGACCGAGCGCAGCGAGTCAGTGAGCGAGGAAGCGGAAGAGCGCCCAATACGCAAACCGCCT
CTCCCCGCGCGTTGGCCGATTCATTAATGCAGCTGGCACGACAGGTTTCCCGACTGGAAAGCGGGCAGTG
AGCGCAACGCAATTAATACGCGTACCGCTAGCCAGGAAGAGTTTGTAGAAACGCAAAAAGGCCATCCGTC
AGGATGGCCTTCTGCTTAGTTTGATGCCTGGCAGTTTATGGCGGGCGTCCTGCCCGCCACCCTCCGGGCC
GTTGCTTCACAACGTTCAAATCCGCTCCCGGCGGATTTGTCCTACTCAGGAGAGCGTTCACCGACAAACA
ACAGATAAAACGAAAGGCCCAGTCTTCCGACTGAGCCTTTCGTTTTATTTGATGCCTGGCAGTTCCCTAC
TCTCGCGTTAACGCTAGCATGGATGTTTTCCCAGTCACGACGTTGTAAAACGACGGCCAGTCTTAAGCTC
GGGCCCCTACAGGTCACTAATACCATCTAAGTAGTTGATTCATAGTGACTGGATATGTTGTGTTTTACAG
TATTATGTAGTCTGTTTTTTATGCAAAATCTAATTTAATATATTGATATTTATATCATTTTACGTTTCTC
GTTCAACTTTTCTATACAAAGTTGGCGATGTACGGGCCAGATATACGCGTTGACATTGATTATTGACTAG
TTATTAATAGTAATCAATTACGGGGTCATTAGTTCATAGCCCATATATGGAGTTCCGCGTTACATAACTT
ACGGTAAATGGCCCGCCTGGCTGACCGCCCAACGACCCCCGCCCATTGACGTCAATAATGACGTATGTTC
CCATAGTAACGCCAATAGGGACTTTCCATTGACGTCAATGGGTGGAGTATTTACGGTAAACTGCCCACTT
GGCAGTACATCAAGTGTATCATATGCCAAGTACGCCCCCTATTGACGTCAATGACGGTAAATGGCCCGCC
TGGCATTATGCCCAGTACATGACCTTATGGGACTTTCCTACTTGGCAGTACATCTACGTATTAGTCATCG
CTATTACCATGGTGATGCGGTTTTGGCAGTACATCAATGGGCGTGGATAGCGGTTTGACTCACGGGGATT
TCCAAGTCTCCACCCCATTGACGTCAATGGGAGTTTGTTTTGGCACCAAAATCAACGGGACTTTCCAAAA
TGTCGTAACAACTCCGCCCCATTGACGCAAATGGGCGGTAGGCGTGTACGGTGGGAGGTCTATATAAGCA
GAGCTCTCTGGCTAACTAGAGAACCCACTGCTTACTGGCTTATCGAAATTAATACGACTCACTATAGGGA
GACCCAAGCTTGGTACCGAGCTCGGATCCGGAGGCTTTTTTGGAGGCCTAGGCTTTTGCAAAAAGCTTAC
CATGGTGAGCAAGGGCGAGGAGGATAACATGGCCATCATCAAGGAGTTCATGCGCTTCAAGGTGCACATG
GAGGGCTCCGTGAACGGCCACGAGTTCGAGATCGAGGGCGAGGGCGAGGGCCGCCCCTACGAGGGCACCC
AGACCGCCAAGCTGAAGGTGACCAAGGGTGGCCCCCTGCCCTTCGCCTGGGACATCCTGTCCCCTCAGTT
CATGTACGGCTCCAAGGCCTACGTGAAGCACCCCGCCGACATCCCCGACTACTTGAAGCTGTCCTTCCCC
GAGGGCTTCAAGTGGGAGCGCGTGATGAACTTCGAGGACGGCGGCGTGGTGACCGTGACCCAGGACTCCT
CCCTGCAGGACGGCGAGTTCATCTACAAGGTGAAGCTGCGCGGCACCAACTTCCCCTCCGACGGCCCCGT
AATGCAGAAGAAGACCATGGGCTGGGAGGCCTCCTCCGAGCGGATGTACCCCGAGGACGGCGCCCTGAAG
GGCGAGATCAAGCAGAGGCTGAAGCTGAAGGACGGCGGCCACTACGACGCTGAGGTCAAGACCACCTACA
AGGCCAAGAAGCCCGTGCAGCTGCCCGGCGCCTACAACGTCAACATCAAGTTGGACATCACCTCCCACAA
CGAGGACTACACCATCGTGGAACAGTACGAACGCGCCGAGGGCCGCCACTCCACCGGCGGCATGGACGAG
CTGTACAAGTAAGTCGACAATCC
