>Addgene plasmid #62147 | pMuLE ENTR CMV mCherry R4-R3 | addgene partial sequence | sequence record 103737 | M13-F20 5'-TGTAAAACGACGGCCAGT-3'
GTAGTTGATTCATAGTGACTGGATATGTTGTGTTTTACAGTATTATGTAGTCTGTTTTTTATGCAAAATC
TAATTTAATATATTGATATTTATATCATTTTACGTTTCTCGTTCAACTTTTCTATACAAAGTTGGCGATG
TACGGGCCAGATATACGCGTTGACATTGATTATTGACTAGTTATTAATAGTAATCAATTACGGGGTCATT
AGTTCATAGCCCATATATGGAGTTCCGCGTTACATAACTTACGGTAAATGGCCCGCCTGGCTGACCGCCC
AACGACCCCCGCCCATTGACGTCAATAATGACGTATGTTCCCATAGTAACGCCAATAGGGACTTTCCATT
GACGTCAATGGGTGGAGTATTTACGGTAAACTGCCCACTTGGCAGTACATCAAGTGTATCATATGCCAAG
TACGCCCCCTATTGACGTCAATGACGGTAAATGGCCCGCCTGGCATTATGCCCAGTACATGACCTTATGG
GACTTTCCTACTTGGCAGTACATCTACGTATTAGTCATCGCTATTACCATGGTGATGCGGTTTTGGCAGT
ACATCAATGGGCGTGGATAGCGGTTTGACTCACGGGGATTTCCAAGTCTCCACCCCATTGACGTCAATGG
GAGTTTGTTTTGGCACCAAAATCAACGGGACTTTCCAAAATGTCGTAACAACTCCGCCCCATTGACGC
