>Addgene plasmid #62147 | pMuLE ENTR CMV mCherry R4-R3 | addgene partial sequence | sequence record 103738 | M13-Rev 5'-CAGGAAACAGCTATGACC-3'
TGCAGTACAGGTCACTAATACCATCTAAGTAGTTGATTCATAGTGACTGGATATGTTGTGTTTTACAGTA
TTATGTAGTCTGTTTTTTATGCAAAATCTAATTTAATATATTGATATTTATATCATTTTACGTTTCTCGT
TCAACTTTATTATACAAAGTTGTCCTCTAGATGCATGCTCGAGGATTGTCGACTTACTTGTACAGCTCGT
CCATGCCGCCGGTGGAGTGGCGGCCCTCGGCGCGTTCGTACTGTTCCACGATGGTGTAGTCCTCGTTGTG
GGAGGTGATGTCCAACTTGATGTTGACGTTGTAGGCGCCGGGCAGCTGCACGGGCTTCTTGGCCTTGTAG
GTGGTCTTGACCTCAGCGTCGTAGTGGCCGCCGTCCTTCAGCTTCAGCCTCTGCTTGATCTCGCCCTTCA
GGGCGCCGTCCTCGGGGTACATCCGCTCGGAGGAGGCCTCCCAGCCCATGGTCTTCTTCTGCATTACGGG
GCCGTCGGAGGGGAAGTTGGTGCCGCGCAGCTTCACCTTGTAGATGAACTCGCCGTCCTGCAGGGAGGAG
TCCTGGGTCACGGTCACCACGCCGCCGTCCTCGAAGTTCATCACGCGCTCCCACTTGAAGCCCTC
