>Addgene plasmid #62147 | pMuLE ENTR CMV mCherry R4-R3 | addgene partial sequence | sequence record 106860 | CMV-F 5'-CGCAAATGGGCGGTAGGCGTG-3'
GCAGAGCTCTCTGGCTAACTAGAGAACCCACTGCTTACTGGCTTATCGAAATTAATACGACTCACTATAG
GGAGACCCAAGCTTGGTACCGAGCTCGGATCCGGAGGCTTTTTTGGAGGCCTAGGCTTTTGCAAAAAGCT
TACCATGGTGAGCAAGGGCGAGGAGGATAACATGGCCATCATCAAGGAGTTCATGCGCTTCAAGGTGCAC
ATGGAGGGCTCCGTGAACGGCCACGAGTTCGAGATCGAGGGCGAGGGCGAGGGCCGCCCCTACGAGGGCA
CCCAGACCGCCAAGCTGAAGGTGACCAAGGGTGGCCCCCTGCCCTTCGCCTGGGACATCCTGTCCCCTCA
GTTCATGTACGGCTCCAAGGCCTACGTGAAGCACCCCGCCGACATCCCCGACTACTTGAAGCTGTCCTTC
CCCGAGGGCTTCAAGTGGGAGCGCGTGATGAACTTCGAGGACGGCGGCGTGGTGACCGTGACCCAGGACT
CCTCCCTGCAGGACGGCGAGTTCATCTACAAGGTGAAGCTGCGCGGCACCAACTTCCCCTCCGACGGCCC
CGTAATGCAGAAGAAGACCATGGGCTGGGAGGCCTCCTCCGAGCGGATGTACCCCGAGGACGGCGCCCTG
AAGGGCGAGATCAAGCAGAGGCTGAAGCTGAAGGACGGCGGCCACTACGACGCTGAGGTCAAGACCACCT
ACAAGGCCAAGAAGCCCGTGCAGCTGCCCGGCGCCTACAACGTCAACATCAAGTTGGACATCACCTCCCA
CAACGAGGACTACACCATCGTGGAACAGTACG
